Addgene plasmid #205489: 795O
Purpose: Female specific eGFP with AlutraF, dsRed in both sexes
Depositing lab: Omar Akbari. Depositing organization: University of California, San Diego (UCSD). Publication: A fluorescent sex-sorting technique for insects with the demonstration in Drosophila melanogaster. Liu J, Rayes D, Akbari OS. bioRxiv. 2023 Aug 14:2023.08.11.553026. doi: 10.1101/2023.08.11.553026. Preprint. PubMed 37645836.
Backbone
  Vector backbone: PiggyBac
  Total vector size (bp): 11393
  Vector type: Insect Expression
Growth in bacteria
  Bacterial resistance: Ampicillin, 100 μg/mL
  Growth temperature: 37°C
  Growth strain: DH5alpha
  Copy number: High Copy
Gene/Insert
  Gene/Insert name: DsRed, eGFP, AltraF
  Species: D. melanogaster (fly)
Terms and licenses: Academic/Nonprofit Terms; Industry Terms: Not Available to Industry
Depositor comments: Please visit https://doi.org/10.1101/2023.08.11.553026 for bioRxiv preprint.
How to cite: 795O was a gift from Omar Akbari (Addgene plasmid # 205489 ; http://n2t.net/addgene:205489 ; RRID:Addgene_205489)
