[The description below was written by a language model from this plasmid's Addgene catalogue record and pLannotate feature annotations shown in this document.]
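Description:
795O is an insect expression plasmid of about 11.4 kb built on a piggyBac transposon backbone and intended for germline transformation of Drosophila melanogaster. In bacteria it is maintained as a high-copy plasmid through a ColE1/pUC-type origin and selected with ampicillin via the AmpR (β-lactamase) cassette. An f1 origin and remnants of a lacZα/lac promoter cloning region with a T3 promoter are carried over from the parent cloning vector. The piggyBac terminal repeats themselves are not annotated in the feature table, so their positions cannot be given from the record. A φC31 attB site is also present, which would allow site-specific integration into attP docking lines as an alternative to transposition.

The payload consists of two fluorescent reporter units. The first is a DsRed coding sequence driven by a fragment of the baculoviral OpIE-2 immediate-early promoter and flanked by two gypsy insulators, which help shield expression from neighbouring chromatin. According to the catalogue entry, it marks both sexes. The second unit uses the AcMNPV hr5 enhancer and IE1 promoter, followed by an unannotated stretch of nearly 3 kb, then EGFP and an SV40 polyadenylation signal. This unannotated interval probably holds the listed "AltraF"/"AlutraF" insert, which the record names as the element that makes eGFP female-specific. The record does not explain its origin or mechanism, although the name suggests a sex-specifically spliced transformer-type sequence.

Transgenic females should therefore show both red and green fluorescence and males red only. This fits the associated work on fluorescence-based sex sorting of insects, demonstrated in Drosophila.
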