Features (pLannotate 1.2.2; 22 found; start..end, strand, type, name):
     30..458     -  rep_origin     f1 ori (sequence partly withheld): f1 bacteriophage origin of replication; arrow indicates direction of (+) strand synthesis
    463..616     -  CDS            lacZα (fragment): LacZα fragment of β-galactosidase; lacZ fragment
   1004..1389    +  protein_bind   gypsy insulator: chromatin insulator from Drosophila Su(Hw), CP190, and Mod(mdg4)67.2
   1390..2043    +  CDS            P74 (fragment): PIF0_NPVAC - Experimental evidence at protein level: Swiss-Prot protein existence level 1. Plays an essential role for oral infectivity of occlusion- derived virus (ODV) and functions also in host midgut attachment and fusion by binding to a specific host receptor. From Autographa californica nuclear polyhedrosis virus (AcMNPV).
   2064..2744    -  CDS            DsRed1: wild-type DsRed mammalian codon-optimized
   2751..2816    -  CDS            IE2 (fragment): VIE2_NPVOP - Protein inferred from homology: Swiss-Prot protein existence level 3. RING-finger E3 ubiquitin ligase that plays an important regulatory role during the initial stages of infection. Migrates to specific nuclear foci early in infection supposely to prepare the sites for viral replication by targeting and ubiquitinating host proteins. From Orgyia pseudotsugata multicapsid polyhedrosis virus (OpMNPV).
   2830..3290    -  promoter       OpIE-2 promoter (fragment): immediate-early gene 2 from the Orgyia pseudotsugata multicapsid nucleopolyhedrovirus; strong constitutive baculovirus promoter for insect cell expression
   3304..3689    +  protein_bind   gypsy insulator: chromatin insulator from Drosophila Su(Hw), CP190, and Mod(mdg4)67.2
   3696..4178    +  enhancer       hr5 enhancer: Autographa californica hr5; baculovirus early transcription enhancer
   4182..4773    +  promoter       IE1 promoter: promoter of the ie1 gene from the baculovirus Autographa californica
   7654..8368    +  CDS            EGFP (fragment): the original enhanced GFP (Yang et al., 1996) mammalian codon-optimized
   8372..8455    +  CDS            large T antigen (fragment): large T antigen from SV40 (simian virus 40)
   8478..8599    +  polyA_signal   SV40 poly(A) signal: SV40 polyadenylation signal
   8627..8696    +  protein_bind   attB: attB site for the φC31 integrase (Groth et al., 2000) phage φC31 integrase
   9207..9225    -  promoter       T3 promoter: promoter for bacteriophage T3 RNA polymerase
   9268..9290    -  protein_bind   lac operator (fragment): The lac repressor binds to the lac operator to inhibit transcription in E. coli. This inhibition can be relieved by adding lactose or isopropyl-β-D-thiogalactopyranoside (IPTG). lac repressor encoded by lacI
   9294..9324    -  promoter       lac promoter: promoter for the E. coli lac operon
   9339..9360    -  protein_bind   CAP binding site: CAP binding activates transcription in the presence of cAMP. E. coli catabolite activator protein
   9373..9465    -  CDS            lacI (fragment): lac repressor; lacI; The lac repressor binds to the lac operator to inhibit transcription in E. coli. This inhibition can be relieved by adding lactose or isopropyl-β-D-thiogalactopyranoside (IPTG).
   9648..10236   -  rep_origin     ori: high-copy-number ColE1/pMB1/pBR322/pUC origin of replication
  10407..11267   -  CDS            AmpR: β-lactamase; bla; confers resistance to ampicillin, carbenicillin, and related antibiotics
  11268..11372   -  promoter       AmpR promoter: bla
>Addgene plasmid #205489 | 795O | addgene full sequence | sequence record 407600 | Addgene NGS Result
CTAAATTGTAAGCGTTAATATTTTGTTAAAATTCGCGTTAAATTTTTGTTAAATCAGCTCATTTTTTAAC
CAATAGGCCGAAATCGGCAAAATCCCTTATAAATCAAAAGAATAGACCGAGATAGGGT
[37 nt withheld, positions 129-165]
AAAGAACGTGGACTCCAACGTCAAAGG
[49 nt withheld, positions 193-241]
T
[91 nt withheld, positions 243-333]
G
[124 nt withheld, positions 335-458]
CCCATTCGCCATTCAGGCTGCGCAACTGTTGGGAAGGGCGATCGGTGCGGGCCTCTTCGCTATTACGCCA
GCTGGCGAAAGGGGGATGTGCTGCAAGGCGATTAAGTTGGGTAACGCCAGGGTTTTCCCAGTCACGACGT
TGTAAAACGACGGCCAGTAGATTAACCCTAGAAAGATAATCATATTGTGACGTACGTTAAAGATAATCAT
GCGTAAAATTGACGCATGTGTTTTATCGGTCTGTATATCGAGGTTTATTTATTAATTTGAATAGATATTA
AGTTTTATTATATTTACACTTACATACTAATAATAAATTCAACAAACAATTTATTTATGTTTATTTATTT
ATTAAAAAAAAACAAAACTTTCGTTGATAGAAGCATCCTCATCACAAGATGATAATAAGTATACCATCTT
AGCTGGCTTCGGTTTATATGAGACGAGAGTAAGGGGTCCGTCAAAACAAAACATCGATGTTCCCACTGGC
CTGGAGCGACTGTTTTTCAGTACTTCCGGTATCTCGCGTTTGTTTGCCTGCAGGTCACGTAATAAGTGTG
CGTTGAATTTATTCGCAAAAACATTGCATATTTTCGGCAAAGTAAAATTTTGTTGCATACCTTATCAAAA
AATAAGTGCTGCATACTTTTTAGAGAAACCAAATAATTTTTTATTGCATACCCGTTTTTAATAAAATACA
TTGCATACCCTCTTTTAATAAAAAATATTGCATACTTTGACGAAACAAATTTTCGTTGCATACCCAATAA
AAGATTATTATATTGCATACCCGTTTTTAATAAAATACATTGCATACCCTCTTTTAATAAAAAATATTGC
ATACGTTGACGAAACAAATTTTCGTTGCATACCCAATAAAAGATTATTATATTGCATACCTTTTCTTGCC
ATACCATTTAGCCGATCAATTGCGGCCGCTCGAATCGCTATCCAAGCCAGCTCCATTGTCGGCATCGTGC
TCATTCTATTGACGCTGGCAGATTTGGTTTTGGCGCTATGGGACCCGTTCGGTTACAACAACATGTTTCC
GCGCGAGTTTCCCGACGACATGTCGCGCACGTTCCTGACTGCGTACTTTGAGAGTTTCGACAACACCACG
TCCAGAGAAATCATAGAGTTTATGCCCGAGTTCTTTTCGGAAATGGTCGAAACGGACGATGACGCCACGT
TTGAATCTCTATTTCATTTATTAGATTATGTGGCATCTTTAGAAGTTAATTCCGACGGCCAAATGTTAAA
CTTGGAGGAGGGTGATGAAATTGAGGATTTTGACGAATCTACTTTGGTGGGGCAAGCGTTAGCCACTAGC
TCGCTATACACTCGCATGGAGTTTATGCAGTACACGTTTAGGCAAAACACACTATTGTCTATGAACAAAG
AAAACAACAATTTTAATCAAATAATCATGGGTTTATTTGCAACAAACACAATTGTGGCGTTTACAGCATT
TGTTATACACACAGAACTCATATTTTTTATATTTTTCGTAATCTTCCTAATGATCACATTTTATTACATA
ATCAAAGAATCGTACGAATATTATAAAACAATTGATTTGTTATTTTAAAAACGATTCATCCTAGGCTACA
GGAACAGGTGGTGGCGGCCCTCGGTGCGCTCGTACTGCTCCACGATGGTGTAGTCCTCGTTGTGGGAGGT
GATGTCCAGCTTGGAGTCCACGTAGTAGTAGCCGGGCAGCTGCACGGGCTTCTTGGCCATGTAGATGGAC
TTGAACTCCACCAGGTAGTGGCCGCCGTCCTTCAGCTTCAGGGCCTTGTGGATCTCGCCCTTCAGCACGC
CGTCGCGGGGGTACAGGCGCTCGGTGGAGGCCTCCCAGCCCATGGTCTTCTTCTGCATTACGGGGCCGTC
GGAGGGGAAGTTCACGCCGATGAACTTCACCTTGTAGATGAAGCAGCCGTCCTGCAGGGAGGAGTCCTGG
GTCACGGTCACCACGCCGCCGTCCTCGAAGTTCATCACGCGCTCCCACTTGAAGCCCTCGGGGAAGGACA
GCTTCTTGTAGTCGGGGATGTCGGCGGGGTGCTTCACGTACACCTTGGAGCCGTACTGGAACTGGGGGGA
CAGGATGTCCCAGGCGAAGGGCAGGGGGCCGCCCTTGGTCACCTTCAGCTTCACGGTGTTGTGGCCCTCG
TAGGGGCGGCCCTCGCCCTCGCCCTCGATCTCGAACTCGTGGCCGTTCACGGTGCCCTCCATGCGCACCT
TGAAGCGCATGAACTCCTTGATGACGTTCTTGGAGGAGCGCACCATGGATCCCACCAGAGACAGGTTGCG
GCGGCGGTTGGATGGCGTGGGCGCGTTGGCGTTGTTGGACCGGCTCATGTTGTGTCGCTGTAACAGATGC
TGTTCAACTGTGTTTACCAGATCGTTGCGGGCTGTATTTATAGGCGCGATAAGCGGGACGGGCGCCTCGT
GTCCGGTCACGCGCATGAGATAACGCGCGGCTGATATGGAGGCGCGTCCTGTTCCGATAAGGAGTTGCGT
CCGGCTGCGGTTAGCAACACAGGAAGCTGGCGTCCTGTCACGATAAGACAACACTCGTCCGGTCCGATAA
TGTGATTCGTACGTGACAGGACGCGACCCGATAAGGCCGGCCTACGTGACTGCCGACACGTACTTTTTTG
CACTGCAAAAAGGTTCAATGTGTGGTAGTGTATTTGGAGCGTATACAACGGTGTAGACTATTTATGTAAA
ATAGTCTACGAAACGTAGAGTTTGTACTATGTATGGGCCCGCGTGCAAAAGCGTGTTTTTTTGCAGTGCA
AAAAAGTTGGTGGTGGGGAGGCCACCGAGTATGGGCGCGGTACCTCACGTAATAAGTGTGCGTTGAATTT
ATTCGCAAAAACATTGCATATTTTCGGCAAAGTAAAATTTTGTTGCATACCTTATCAAAAAATAAGTGCT
GCATACTTTTTAGAGAAACCAAATAATTTTTTATTGCATACCCGTTTTTAATAAAATACATTGCATACCC
TCTTTTAATAAAAAATATTGCATACTTTGACGAAACAAATTTTCGTTGCATACCCAATAAAAGATTATTA
TATTGCATACCCGTTTTTAATAAAATACATTGCATACCCTCTTTTAATAAAAAATATTGCATACGTTGAC
GAAACAAATTTTCGTTGCATACCCAATAAAAGATTATTATATTGCATACCTTTTCTTGCCATACCATTTA
GCCGATCAATTCTCGAGCGCGTAAAACACAATCAAGTATGAGTCATAAGCTGATGTCATGTTTTGCACAC
GGCTCATAACCGAACTGGCTTTACGAGTAGAATTCTACTTGTAACGCACGATCAGTGGATGATGTCATTT
GTTTTTCAAATCGAGATGATGTCATGTTTTGCACACGGCTCATAAACTCGCTTTACGAGTAGAATTCTAC
GTGTAACGCACGATCGATTGATGAGTCATTTGTTTTGCAATATGATATCATACAATATGACTCATTTGTT
TTTCAAAACCGAACTTGATTTACGGGTAGAATTCTACTTGTAAAGCACAATCAAAAAGATGATGTCATTT
GTTTTTCAAAACTGAACTCGCTTTACGAGTAGAATTCTACGTGTAAAACACAATCAAGAAATGATGTCAT
TTGTTATAAAAATAAAAGCTGATGTCATGTTTTGCACATGGCTCATAACTAAACTCGCTTTACGGGTAGA
ATTCTACGCGCGTCGATGTCTTTGTGATGCGCGCGACATTTTTGTAGGTTATTGATAAAATGAACGGATA
CGTTGCCCGACATTATCATTAAATCCTTGGCGTAGAATTTGTCGGGTCCATTGTCCGTGTGCGCTAGCAT
GCCCGTAACGGACCTCGTACTTTTGGCTTCAAAGGTTTTGCGCACAGACAAAATGTGCCACACTTGCAGC
TCTGCATGTGTGCGCGTTACCACAAATCCCAACGGCGCAGTGTACTTGTTGTATGCAAATAAATCTCGAT
AAAGGCGCGGCGCGCGAATGCAGCTGATCACGTACGCTCCTCGTGTTCCGTTCAAGGACGGTGTTATCGA
CCTCAGATTAATGTTTATCGGCCGACTGTTTTCGTATCCGCTCACCAAACGCGTTTTTGCATTAACATTG
TATGTCGGCGGATGTTCTATATCTAATTTGAATAAATAAACGATAACCGCGTTGGTTTTAGAGGGCATAA
TAAAAGAAATATTGTTATCGTGTTCGCCATTAGGGCAGTATAAATTGACGTTCATGTTGGATATTGTTTC
AGTTGCAAGTTGACACTGGCGGCGACAAGATCGTGAACAACCAAGTGACAATACAAAATGGTAATTGTAA
CCTACATTTTATTTTATGAAATTCATATAAAACTAAGCAATAAGGACGAAAACATACTCGGTTGAATTTA
TATGCGTGAAAAAGATACAAAAATGCACGTTTGCAAACACCAATCAACATTCATCAATGATAGTGATGTG
GACGTCAGATTGGACAAAACTAGGCTACAATCAACATACTAATGGAAGAATCTTATAAACTTAAGTGAGT
ACCATTAGATAAGTCTCCAACTAAGAATTTATATCAAGACGAGCAGTGCTAGAATAGGTCGTTTTTTGAG
AAATATAATTAACTGTATCAGAAATATGCAGTGCAATTTTACTCGAGCTACTTAGAAGCCTGCTCTAGAT
TAAAAGAATGGGGTTGGCTTTGGAATTAGGGCATGCGATTTTTGTGGGTAAATCGTGGCTGGTACCGTAG
GAAAGCCGGTGCCCTGGCCTCTCTAAATACCCACTTCGACCCACTTGGATGTCGGAAGCTTGATCTCAAT
TGTTTTAGTTTCACACACAATATATTTAAAACTGCTGGCATTTCTGTAATTTAATAATTAATAATTTTCC
AAGTAGCAAAACTTGCTTGAGTTTGGCAGAGAAGGAAAGCATTGCGAGATAGATGAGTAAAACACACACA
AACATAAGAATGGGAATGCTAGCACAGATAATGGAGAAATAAAAATTATTACTATGTATATTTAATCGTT
TCGATGGCATTTTCAAATGGATTCTCATATTTGCGGCCTATTGATTGGTAATTAATTTACCTTTCGTTAC
ATATTATATATGTGTGCCTGTAGGTTTATATCTATAAAGGATTTATATTATATATACAAATTTCAATTTC
AAGTACCCTTCGCGGTTCTCCGGGGCTCACCTGAGCAGATAACCCTCTTTCTCTCATCTCATGTAGCGAA
TCCGTCCGAAACCATCAGACTACAACAACAAAAGCGGTGCGCACAGGCATAAGCAACGTAGACAATCCCA
TTTGCCCTTTACCTTGTAAACGTAACACCCCTTCCGAGAATCATTAAGATTCAACTTTAACGGACTCCAG
AGCAAGATTGAGAAGATAACTCGATGAAGACATCGACCACAGGGACAATTCTTTAGAATATCAAAATATA
GCAGAATATGTACAAAATATATAATGTACATATATATACCCTCTGTCACGAGCTGCCTGGCAGGAAATCA
CCCTGGTATTGGTGCTCTTATCAGAGGTGAAAACCGATTAGTAGCTGGTGACTTCAACGCTTATCAGAAT
CTTAAGCACTCAAGCTTGCCAATGATATGATACAATTTTATATTCTCTCATTTTGAATTCTATTTTCTCA
TTTGCAACTTAATTTTCTCAATTTCAATTTAATCATTCTCATTTCAATATATCATTTTCAATTTCATATT
CAATCTATTTTCTTATTATGAACTTGAAAAGATGTAGCTGACATTGAAAAAACCACTCTCCCACAGGGAC
TGAAGAGGTTGTCCTAAGACACACATCAACAAGAGCAATGCATTTTGTTTTTGACTTTGGTCCAAAGAAT
GTTAAAATCTATAAGCATAAAGAAGATTGACACTGTATAGAAAGCAAAATTAACGTTAAACAAAATTTGA
CAAATTGGAGACCATATAAATGATAAAAATCAAATGAACTACTACTGCCTGTTCAATGTACCTTGGGTGA
ACCGCAAATTTTCTATGTGGTTGTTGATGTAGCAGCATTAACATTCCCCATATTTACATACGGGGATTGC
TGCTGGAGTGACAGTCCTTGGCCGGATATAAATCCGGGTCGTTTCGGTAACGTAGAACCCACTGTGGTGG
AAACGTTTTTCTATGTGGTCGATACTCTCTCCTCAATTCGAGATCAAATCTGCAAAAAGATGACGTAAAG
CAAGGGGTGCCATAGTAGTGTCCTTTTCCCCTTGCTTTTCAACTTCTACATCCATCTTTGCCGGAAGAGT
CTGCTCCCTACTCTTACTCTATGAGGTAAATGCCGACAACTGATGACCACAGGCTTGGCAGGTTACTTAA
TTCCGAATGTTAGCGATCATACAATAATTATCTTAACACTAAAAATTGTTTATTACTTACAATAATTAAA
TTTAATTTAAATTGTTTGTGAGGGTTTTGTAAACTGTTAAAACAACTACATACATCTTATTTTCATATCT
TAAAGTTTCACCTAGGGAGCGTTTATTTAAAGTCTCTGCTGGAGTCTTGACTTGAGTGAGTTTAGAGCTG
ATGAAATCAGGGATTATATTGGGTTCAACCCATATTTTAGCTAAAATATCCAACTGAACATATTTTACAG
TTTGTCGAATAAGCAAAGCAATTAAAAACTTCAATCAACAAACTACAATCAACAAACTATTAAAGGGAAT
ACTGGAACAACAACAAAATGAACTCAAACTACAATGGCAAACTGTTGGGGAAATAAACATCATTTGCCAC
CTGAGGAGAACAACAATCAACACAAACGTTTTTAACAATGTAAATAAATATAATGCTTGATATACGAAAT
CAATACATGAAGACATTTTTAAAGTTAACTCTCGACTACCTACAGTGCTTTATTTAAAATTACTTTCTTC
GATTTATTATTAGCAAACAAACAAAAGCTAGCTTTAACATTTTGAAAATTCACTTTTTCAGCACCATTTG
GGTTGCTATTTTTATTCACATAATCAAGCATAAAACAAATAAATTAATTTTGCAATGATTAAACGTATGT
ACACAAATACGAAAGAAATGCATAAGATAAAATTACTCGACAAAAAATGGCATGGAAAATTGTAGATATA
CAAATCAAATGATATTAATTATATACTACTAATATAAAAAATCATCGTGCCCACAGAGCAAGGGCGAGGA
GCTGTTCACCGGGGTGGTGCCCATCCTGGTCGAGCTGGACGGCGACGTAAACGGCCACAAGTTCAGCGTG
TCCGGCGAGGGCGAGGGCGATGCCACCTACGGCAAGCTGACCCTGAAGTTCATCTGCACCACCGGCAAGC
TGCCCGTGCCCTGGCCCACCCTCGTGACCACCCTGACCTACGGCGTGCAGTGCTTCAGCCGCTACCCCGA
CCACATGAAGCAGCACGACTTCTTCAAGTCCGCCATGCCCGAAGGCTACGTCCAGGAGCGCACCATCTTC
TTCAAGGACGACGGCAACTACAAGACCCGCGCCGAGGTGAAGTTCGAGGGCGACACCCTGGTGAACCGCA
TCGAGCTGAAGGGCATCGACTTCAAGGAGGACGGCAACATCCTGGGGCACAAGCTGGAGTACAACTACAA
CAGCCACAACGTCTATATCATGGCCGACAAGCAGAAGAACGGCATCAAGGTGAACTTCAAGATCCGCCAC
AACATCGAGGACGGCAGCGTGCAGCTCGCCGACCACTACCAGCAGAACACCCCCATCGGCGACGGCCCCG
TGCTGCTGCCCGACAACCACTACCTGAGCACCCAGTCCGCCCTGAGCAAAGACCCCAACGAGAAGCGCGA
TCACATGGTCCTGCTGGAGTTCGTGACCGCCGCCGGGATCACTCTCGGCATGGACGAGCTGTACAAGTAA
CTAGATCATAATCAGCCATACCACATTTGTAGAGGTTTTACTTGCTTTAAAAAACCTCCCACACCTCCCC
CTGAACCTGAAACATAAAATGAATGCAATTGTTGTTGTTAACTTGTTTATTGCAGCTTATAATGGTTACA
AATAAAGCAATAGCATCACAAATTTCACAAATAAAGCATTTTTTTCACTGCATTCTAGTTGTGGTTTGTC
CAAACTCATCAATGTATCTTAAAGCTTGTCGACGATGTAGGTCACGGTCTCGAAGCCGCGGTGCGGGTGC
CAGGGCGTGCCCTTGGGCTCCCCGGGCGCGTACTCCACCTCACCCATCTGGTCCATCATGATGAACGGGT
CGAGGTGGCGGTAGTTGATCCCGGCGAACGCGCGGCGCACCGGGAAGCCCTCGCCCTCGAAACCGCTGGG
CGCGGTGGTCACGGTGAGCACGGGACGTGCGACGGCGTCGGCGGGTGCGGATACGCGGGGCAGCGTCAGC
GGGTTCTCGACGGTCACGGCGGGCATGTCGACAGATATCTATAACAAGAAAATATATATATAATAAGTTA
TCACGTAAGTAGAACATGAAATAACAATATAATTATCGTATGAGTTAAATCTTAAAAGTCACGTAAAAGA
TAATCATGCGTCATTTTGACTCACGCGGTCGTTATAGTTCAAAATCAGTGACACTTACCGCATTGACAAG
CACGCCTCACGGGAGCTCCAAGCGGCGACTGAGATGTCCTAAATGCACAGCGACGGATTCGCGCTATTTA
GAAAGAGAGAGCAATATTTCAAGAATGCATGCGTCAATTTTACGCAGACTATCTTTCTAGGGTTAATCCC
TTTAGTGAGGGTTAATTTCGAGCTTGGCGTAATCATGGTCATAGCTGTTTCCTGTGTGAAATTGTTATCC
GCTCACAATTCCACACAACATACGAGCCGGAAGCATAAAGTGTAAAGCCTGGGGTGCCTAATGAGTGAGC
TAACTCACATTAATTGCGTTGCGCTCACTGCCCGCTTTCCAGTCGGGAAACCTGTCGTGCCAGCTGCATT
AATGAATCGGCCAACGCGCGGGGAGAGGCGGTTTGCGTATTGGGCGCTCTTCCGCTTCCTCGCTCACTGA
CTCGCTGCGCTCGGTCGTTCGGCTGCGGCGAGCGGTATCAGCTCACTCAAAGGCGGTAATACGGTTATCC
ACAGAATCAGGGGATAACGCAGGAAAGAACATGTGAGCAAAAGGCCAGCAAAAGGCCAGGAACCGTAAAA
AGGCCGCGTTGCTGGCGTTTTTCCATAGGCTCCGCCCCCCTGACGAGCATCACAAAAATCGACGCTCAAG
TCAGAGGTGGCGAAACCCGACAGGACTATAAAGATACCAGGCGTTTCCCCCTGGAAGCTCCCTCGTGCGC
TCTCCTGTTCCGACCCTGCCGCTTACCGGATACCTGTCCGCCTTTCTCCCTTCGGGAAGCGTGGCGCTTT
CTCATAGCTCACGCTGTAGGTATCTCAGTTCGGTGTAGGTCGTTCGCTCCAAGCTGGGCTGTGTGCACGA
ACCCCCCGTTCAGCCCGACCGCTGCGCCTTATCCGGTAACTATCGTCTTGAGTCCAACCCGGTAAGACAC
GACTTATCGCCACTGGCAGCAGCCACTGGTAACAGGATTAGCAGAGCGAGGTATGTAGGCGGTGCTACAG
AGTTCTTGAAGTGGTGGCCTAACTACGGCTACACTAGAAGAACAGTATTTGGTATCTGCGCTCTGCTGAA
GCCAGTTACCTTCGGAAAAAGAGTTGGTAGCTCTTGATCCGGCAAACAAACCACCGCTGGTAGCGGTGGT
TTTTTTGTTTGCAAGCAGCAGATTACGCGCAGAAAAAAAGGATCTCAAGAAGATCCTTTGATCTTTTCTA
CGGGGTCTGACGCTCAGTGGAACGAAAACTCACGTTAAGGGATTTTGGTCATGAGATTATCAAAAAGGAT
CTTCACCTAGATCCTTTTAAATTAAAAATGAAGTTTTAAATCAATCTAAAGTATATATGAGTAAACTTGG
TCTGACAGTTACCAATGCTTAATCAGTGAGGCACCTATCTCAGCGATCTGTCTATTTCGTTCATCCATAG
TTGCCTGACTCCCCGTCGTGTAGATAACTACGATACGGGAGGGCTTACCATCTGGCCCCAGTGCTGCAAT
GATACCGCGAGACCCACGCTCACCGGCTCCAGATTTATCAGCAATAAACCAGCCAGCCGGAAGGGCCGAG
CGCAGAAGTGGTCCTGCAACTTTATCCGCCTCCATCCAGTCTATTAATTGTTGCCGGGAAGCTAGAGTAA
GTAGTTCGCCAGTTAATAGTTTGCGCAACGTTGTTGCCATTGCTACAGGCATCGTGGTGTCACGCTCGTC
GTTTGGTATGGCTTCATTCAGCTCCGGTTCCCAACGATCAAGGCGAGTTACATGATCCCCCATGTTGTGC
AAAAAAGCGGTTAGCTCCTTCGGTCCTCCGATCGTTGTCAGAAGTAAGTTGGCCGCAGTGTTATCACTCA
TGGTTATGGCAGCACTGCATAATTCTCTTACTGTCATGCCATCCGTAAGATGCTTTTCTGTGACTGGTGA
GTACTCAACCAAGTCATTCTGAGAATAGTGTATGCGGCGACCGAGTTGCTCTTGCCCGGCGTCAATACGG
GATAATACCGCGCCACATAGCAGAACTTTAAAAGTGCTCATCATTGGAAAACGTTCTTCGGGGCGAAAAC
TCTCAAGGATCTTACCGCTGTTGAGATCCAGTTCGATGTAACCCACTCGTGCACCCAACTGATCTTCAGC
ATCTTTTACTTTCACCAGCGTTTCTGGGTGAGCAAAAACAGGAAGGCAAAATGCCGCAAAAAAGGGAATA
AGGGCGACACGGAAATGTTGAATACTCATACTCTTCCTTTTTCAATATTATTGAAGCATTTATCAGGGTT
ATTGTCTCATGAGCGGATACATATTTGAATGTATTTAGAAAAATAAACAAATAGGGGTTCCGCGCACATT
TCCCCGAAAAGTGCCAC
